Addgene plasmid #20625: pWZL Neo Myr Flag RPS6KB2
Depositing lab: William Hahn & Jean Zhao. Depositing organization: Dana-Farber Cancer Institute. Publication: Integrative Genomic Approaches Identify IKBKE as a Breast Cancer Oncogene (Kinase Library Clones). Boehm JS, Zhao JJ, Yao J, Kim SY, Firestein R, Dunn IF, Sjostrom SK, Garraway LA, Weremowicz S, Richardson AL, Greulich H, Stewart CJ, Mulvey LA, Shen RR, Ambrogio L, Hirozane-Kishikawa T, Hill DE, Vidal M, Meyerson M, Grenier JK, Hinkle G, Root DE, Roberts TM, Lander ES, Polyak K, Hahn WC. Cell. 2007 Jun 15. 129(6):1065-1079. 10.1016/j.cell.2007.03.052 PubMed 17574021.
Backbone
  Vector backbone: pWZL-Neo-Myr-Flag-DEST
  Backbone manufacturer: William Hahn Lab (available at Addgene, #15300)
  Vector type: Mammalian Expression, Retroviral
  Selectable markers: Neomycin (select with G418)
Growth in bacteria
  Bacterial resistance: Ampicillin, 100 μg/mL
  Growth temperature: 37°C
  Growth strain: Stbl3
  Growth instructions: Stbl3 cells to prevent recombination.
  Copy number: Unknown
Gene/Insert
  Gene/Insert name: RPS6KB2 (alt name: ribosomal protein S6 kinase, 70kDa, polypeptide 2)
  Species: H. sapiens (human)
  GenBank ID: NM_001007071
  Entrez Gene: RPS6KB2 (a.k.a. KLS, P70-beta, P70-beta-1, P70-beta-2, S6K-beta2, S6K2, S6KB, S6KI(2), S6Kbeta, SRK, STK14B, p70(S6K)-beta, p70S6Kb)
  Tag / fusion protein: Myr (N terminal on backbone); Flag (N terminal on backbone)
  Cloning method: Gateway Cloning
  Sequencing primers: 5′ pWZL-Fwd (GAA CCT CCT CGT TCG ACC); 3′ pWZL-Rev (TTC CGG GCC CTC ACA TTG)
Resource information
  A portion of this plasmid was derived from a plasmid made by: 2-A3
Terms and licenses: Academic/Nonprofit Terms; Industry Terms: Not Available to Industry
Depositor comments: ORFs were cloned into Gateway compatible pEntry vectors. An LR recombination reaction was performed to move the ORF to pWZL-Neo-Myr-Flag DEST such that the ORF would have 5' myristoylation and flag tags. This plasmid is part of a kinase library, and the gene has been verified, but has not been fully sequenced for minor mutations. Please see the following link for plasmids from this article that are not part of the kinase library http://www.addgene.org/pubmed/17574021
How to cite: pWZL Neo Myr Flag RPS6KB2 was a gift from William Hahn & Jean Zhao (Addgene plasmid # 20625 ; http://n2t.net/addgene:20625 ; RRID:Addgene_20625)
