[The description below was written by a language model from this plasmid's Addgene catalogue record.]
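Description:
pWZL Neo Myr Flag RPS6KB2 is a retroviral mammalian expression plasmid built on the Gateway-compatible pWZL-Neo-Myr-Flag-DEST backbone. It is propagated in bacteria under ampicillin selection, in a recombination-deficient strain chosen to limit rearrangement, which is a common precaution for vectors carrying repeated retroviral sequences. In mammalian cells it confers neomycin resistance, so transduced or transfected populations can be selected with G418. The record does not include a feature table. The promoter driving the insert, the way the neomycin marker is expressed, the bacterial origin of replication and the copy number are therefore not stated.

The payload is the human RPS6KB2 open reading frame, which encodes ribosomal protein S6 kinase 70 kDa polypeptide 2, also known as S6K2 or p70 S6 kinase beta. The ORF was first cloned into a Gateway entry vector and then moved into the destination backbone by an LR recombination reaction. This places it in frame behind N-terminal myristoylation and Flag tags supplied by the backbone. A myristoylation signal directs lipid modification and membrane targeting of the fusion protein, a strategy commonly used to promote kinase activation, while the Flag epitope allows detection or immunoprecipitation with standard antibodies.

The construct is one member of a library of myristoylated, Flag-tagged kinase clones associated with a genomic study that sought breast cancer oncogenes. It suits stable retroviral expression of membrane-targeted S6K2 in gain-of-function experiments. The depositors note that the gene's identity was verified but the clone was not fully sequenced, so minor mutations cannot be excluded.
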