>Addgene plasmid #20625 | pWZL Neo Myr Flag RPS6KB2 | addgene partial sequence | sequence record 26452 | 20625 with pWZL-Fwd
CTCCTTCTCTAGGCGCCGGCCGGATCCAGAATTCGCCACCATGGGGTCTTCAAAATCTAAACCAAAGGAC
CCCAGCCAGCGCCGGCGCAGGATCCGAGGTTACCTTGACTACAAAGACGATGACGACAAGCAATTGACAA
GTTTGTACAAAAAAGTTGGCATGGCGGCCGTGTTTGATTTGGATTTGGAGACGGAGGAAGGCAGCGAGGG
CGAGGGCGAGCCAGAGCTCAGCCCCGCGGACGCATGTCCCCTTGCCGAGTTGAGGGCAGCTGGCCTAGAG
CCTGTGGGACACTATGAAGAGGTGGAGCTGACTGAGACCAGCGTGAACGTTGGCCCAGAGCGCATCGGGC
CCCACTGCTTTGAGCTGCTGCGTGTGCTGGGCAAGGGGGGCTATGGCAAGGTGTTCCAGGTGCGAAAGGT
GCAAGGCACCAACTTGGGCAAAATATATGCCATGAAAGTCCTAAGGAAGGCCAAAATTGTGCGCAATGCC
AAGGACACAGCACACACACGGGCTGAGCGGAACATTCTAGAGTCAGTGAAGCACCCCTTTATTGTGGAAC
TGGCCTATGCCTTCCAGACTGGTGGCAAACTCTACCTCATCCTTGAGTGCCTCAGTGGTGGCGAGCTCTT
CACGCATCTGGAGCGAGAGGGCATCTTCCTGGAAGANACGGCCTGCTTCTACCTGGCTGANATCACGCTG
GCCCTGGGCCATCTCCACTCCC
